Addgene plasmid #185808: pLenti-mitoX4-mVenus
Purpose: Mitochondrial targetted (COX8) mVenus
Depositing lab: Dipayan Chaudhuri. Depositing organization: University of Utah. Publication: Mitochondrial calcium uniporter stabilization preserves energetic homeostasis during Complex I impairment. Balderas E, Eberhardt DR, Lee S, Pleinis JM, Sommakia S, Balynas AM, Yin X, Parker MC, Maguire CT, Cho S, Szulik MW, Bakhtina A, Bia RD, Friederich MW, Locke TM, Van Hove JLK, Drakos SG, Sancak Y, Tristani-Firouzi M, Franklin S, Rodan AR, Chaudhuri D. Nat Commun. 2022 May 19;13(1):2769. doi: 10.1038/s41467-022-30236-4. PubMed 35589699.
Backbone
  Vector backbone: pLenti
  Backbone size w/o insert (bp): 7877
  Total vector size (bp): 8975
  Vector type: Mammalian Expression, Lentiviral
  Selectable markers: Puromycin
Growth in bacteria
  Bacterial resistance: Ampicillin, 100 μg/mL
  Growth temperature: 37°C
  Growth strain: NEB Stable
  Copy number: High Copy
Gene/Insert
  Gene/Insert name: mito-mVenus
  Species: H. sapiens (human)
  Insert size (bp): 1098
  Promoter: CMV
  Cloning method: Gibson Cloning
  Sequencing primers: 5′ CMV-F
Terms and licenses: Academic/Nonprofit Terms; Industry Terms: Not Available to Industry
How to cite: pLenti-mitoX4-mVenus was a gift from Dipayan Chaudhuri (Addgene plasmid # 185808 ; http://n2t.net/addgene:185808 ; RRID:Addgene_185808)
