[The description below was written by a language model from this plasmid's Addgene catalogue record and pLannotate feature annotations shown in this document.]
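Description:
pLenti-mitoX4-mVenus is an 8,975 bp HIV-1-based lentiviral transfer plasmid for expressing a mitochondrially targeted yellow fluorescent protein in mammalian cells. It is propagated in E. coli through a high-copy ColE1/pUC-type origin with ampicillin selection (AmpR under its own bla promoter). The backbone also carries an f1 origin, an SV40 origin, and leftover lac, T3 and T7 cloning-vector elements. An RSV promoter sits immediately upstream of the truncated 5' LTR on the circular map, the arrangement typical of Tat-independent third-generation vectors. It drives the genomic RNA, which contains the Ψ packaging signal with a gag fragment, the RRE for Rev-dependent nuclear export, and the cPPT/CTS. A second truncated LTR followed by an SV40 poly(A) signal closes the viral region. No complete packaging genes are annotated, so these functions must be supplied in trans.

Between the LTRs, the CMV enhancer/promoter drives the roughly 1.1 kb mito-mVenus insert, in which the human COX8A presequence is placed upstream of mVenus, the monomeric A206K variant of Venus YFP. The name suggests four tandem copies of the targeting signal. The feature table annotates only one COX8A fragment, but the approximately 300 bp unannotated gap before mVenus would be consistent with additional repeats. A WPRE downstream of the reporter enhances transcript expression. A separate mouse PGK promoter drives puromycin N-acetyltransferase, so transduced cells can be selected with puromycin. The construct serves as a mitochondrial marker for labelling or imaging mitochondria in transfected or stably transduced cells, and it was deposited in connection with work on the mitochondrial calcium uniporter and Complex I impairment.
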