Features (pLannotate 1.2.2; 29 found; start..end, strand, type, name):
      1..181     +  LTR            5' LTR (truncated): truncated 5' long terminal repeat (LTR) from HIV-1
    228..353     +  misc_feature   HIV-1 Ψ: packaging signal of human immunodeficiency virus type 1
    337..700     +  CDS            HIV-1 gag (fragment): gag protein from human immunodeficiency virus 1; gag
    846..1079    +  misc_feature   RRE: The Rev response element (RRE) of HIV-1 allows for Rev-dependent mRNA export from the nucleus to the cytoplasm.
   1456..1556    +  CDS            Rev (fragment): human immunodeficiency virus 1 (HIV-1) Rev protein; rev; enhances nuclear export of unspliced and incompletely spliced viral mRNAs
   1575..1691    +  misc_feature   cPPT/CTS: central polypurine tract and central termination sequence of HIV-1
   1714..2017    +  enhancer       CMV enhancer: human cytomegalovirus immediate early enhancer
   2018..2221    +  promoter       CMV promoter: human cytomegalovirus (CMV) immediate early promoter
   2304..2390    +  CDS            COX8A (fragment): COX8A_HUMAN - Also known as COX8, COX8L. Experimental evidence at protein level: Swiss-Prot protein existence level 1. Component of the cytochrome c oxidase, the last enzyme in the mitochondrial electron transport chain which drives oxidative phosphorylation. The respiratory chain contains 3 multisubunit complexes succinate dehydrogenase (complex II, CII), ubiquinol- cytochrome c oxidoreductase (cytochrome b-c1 complex, complex III, CIII) and cytochrome c oxidase (complex IV, CIV), that cooperate to transfer electrons derived from NADH and succinate to molecular oxygen, creating an electrochem
   2688..3401    +  CDS            mVenus: Venus YFP with monomerizing A206K mutation (Nagai et al., 2002; Kremers et al., 2006) mammalian codon-optimized
   3408..3996    +  misc_feature   WPRE: woodchuck hepatitis virus posttranscriptional regulatory element
   4010..4509    +  promoter       PGK promoter: mouse phosphoglycerate kinase 1 promoter
   4530..5129    +  CDS            PuroR: puromycin N-acetyltransferase; pac from Streptomyces alboniger; confers resistance to puromycin
   5197..5334    +  CDS            nef (fragment): NEF_HV1LA - Experimental evidence at protein level: Swiss-Prot protein existence level 1. Extracellular Nef protein targets CD4(+) T-lymphocytes for apoptosis by interacting with CXCR4 surface receptors. From Human immunodeficiency virus type 1 group M subtype B (isolate Lai) (HIV-1).
   5320..5500    +  LTR            5' LTR (truncated): truncated 5' long terminal repeat (LTR) from HIV-1
   5572..5693    +  polyA_signal   SV40 poly(A) signal: SV40 polyadenylation signal
   5733..5868    +  rep_origin     SV40 ori: SV40 origin of replication
   5889..5907    -  promoter       T7 promoter: promoter for bacteriophage T7 RNA polymerase
   5915..6070    +  CDS            lacZα (fragment): LacZα fragment of β-galactosidase; lacZ fragment
   6075..6503    +  rep_origin     f1 ori (sequence partly withheld): f1 bacteriophage origin of replication; arrow indicates direction of (+) strand synthesis
   6556..6660    +  promoter       AmpR promoter: bla
   6661..7521    +  CDS            AmpR: β-lactamase; bla; confers resistance to ampicillin, carbenicillin, and related antibiotics
   7692..8280    +  rep_origin     ori: high-copy-number ColE1/pMB1/pBR322/pUC origin of replication
   8463..8555    +  CDS            lacI (fragment): lac repressor; lacI; The lac repressor binds to the lac operator to inhibit transcription in E. coli. This inhibition can be relieved by adding lactose or isopropyl-β-D-thiogalactopyranoside (IPTG).
   8568..8589    +  protein_bind   CAP binding site: CAP binding activates transcription in the presence of cAMP. E. coli catabolite activator protein
   8604..8634    +  promoter       lac promoter: promoter for the E. coli lac operon
   8642..8658    +  protein_bind   lac operator: The lac repressor binds to the lac operator to inhibit transcription in E. coli. This inhibition can be relieved by adding lactose or isopropyl-β-D-thiogalactopyranoside (IPTG). lac repressor encoded by lacI
   8703..8721    +  promoter       T3 promoter: promoter for bacteriophage T3 RNA polymerase
   8749..8975    +  promoter       RSV promoter: Rous sarcoma virus enhancer/promoter
>Addgene plasmid #185808 | pLenti-mitoX4-mVenus | addgene full sequence | sequence record 367176 | Addgene NGS Result
GGGTCTCTCTGGTTAGACCAGATCTGAGCCTGGGAGCTCTCTGGCTAACTAGGGAACCCACTGCTTAAGC
CTCAATAAAGCTTGCCTTGAGTGCTTCAAGTAGTGTGTGCCCGTCTGTTGTGTGACTCTGGTAACTAGAG
ATCCCTCAGACCCTTTTAGTCAGTGTGGAAAATCTCTAGCAGTGGCGCCCGAACAGGGACTTGAAAGCGA
AAGGGAAACCAGAGGAGCTCTCTCGACGCAGGACTCGGCTTGCTGAAGCGCGCACGGCAAGAGGCGAGGG
GCGGCGACTGGTGAGTACGCCAAAAATTTTGACTAGCGGAGGCTAGAAGGAGAGAGATGGGTGCGAGAGC
GTCAGTATTAAGCGGGGGAGAATTAGATCGCGATGGGAAAAAATTCGGTTAAGGCCAGGGGGAAAGAAAA
AATATAAATTAAAACATATAGTATGGGCAAGCAGGGAGCTAGAACGATTCGCAGTTAATCCTGGCCTGTT
AGAAACATCAGAAGGCTGTAGACAAATACTGGGACAGCTACAACCATCCCTTCAGACAGGATCAGAAGAA
CTTAGATCATTATATAATACAGTAGCAACCCTCTATTGTGTGCATCAAAGGATAGAGATAAAAGACACCA
AGGAAGCTTTAGACAAGATAGAGGAAGAGCAAAACAAAAGTAAGACCACCGCACAGCAAGCGGCCGCTGA
TCTTCAGACCTGGAGGAGGAGATATGAGGGACAATTGGAGAAGTGAATTATATAAATATAAAGTAGTAAA
AATTGAACCATTAGGAGTAGCACCCACCAAGGCAAAGAGAAGAGTGGTGCAGAGAGAAAAAAGAGCAGTG
GGAATAGGAGCTTTGTTCCTTGGGTTCTTGGGAGCAGCAGGAAGCACTATGGGCGCAGCGTCAATGACGC
TGACGGTACAGGCCAGACAATTATTGTCTGGTATAGTGCAGCAGCAGAACAATTTGCTGAGGGCTATTGA
GGCGCAACAGCATCTGTTGCAACTCACAGTCTGGGGCATCAAGCAGCTCCAGGCAAGAATCCTGGCTGTG
GAAAGATACCTAAAGGATCAACAGCTCCTGGGGATTTGGGGTTGCTCTGGAAAACTCATTTGCACCACTG
CTGTGCCTTGGAATGCTAGTTGGAGTAATAAATCTCTGGAACAGATTTGGAATCACACGACCTGGATGGA
GTGGGACAGAGAAATTAACAATTACACAAGCTTAATACACTCCTTAATTGAAGAATCGCAAAACCAGCAA
GAAAAGAATGAACAAGAATTATTGGAATTAGATAAATGGGCAAGTTTGTGGAATTGGTTTAACATAACAA
ATTGGCTGTGGTATATAAAATTATTCATAATGATAGTAGGAGGCTTGGTAGGTTTAAGAATAGTTTTTGC
TGTACTTTCTATAGTGAATAGAGTTAGGCAGGGATATTCACCATTATCGTTTCAGACCCACCTCCCAACC
CCGAGGGGACCCGACAGGCCCGAAGGAATAGAAGAAGAAGGTGGAGAGAGAGACAGAGACAGATCCATTC
GATTAGTGAACGGATCTCGACGGTATCGGTTAACTTTTAAAAGAAAAGGGGGGATTGGGGGGTACAGTGC
AGGGGAAAGAATAGTAGACATAATAGCAACAGACATACAAACTAAAGAATTACAAAAACAAATTACAAAA
TTCAAAATTTTATCGATAAGCTTGGGAGTTCCGCGTTACATAACTTACGGTAAATGGCCCGCCTGGCTGA
CCGCCCAACGACCCCCGCCCATTGACGTCAATAATGACGTATGTTCCCATAGTAACGCCAATAGGGACTT
TCCATTGACGTCAATGGGTGGAGTATTTACGGTAAACTGCCCACTTGGCAGTACATCAAGTGTATCATAT
GCCAAGTACGCCCCCTATTGACGTCAATGACGGTAAATGGCCCGCCTGGCATTATGCCCAGTACATGACC
TTATGGGACTTTCCTACTTGGCAGTACATCTACGTATTAGTCATCGCTATTACCATGGTGATGCGGTTTT
GGCAGTACATCAATGGGCGTGGATAGCGGTTTGACTCACGGGGATTTCCAAGTCTCCACCCCATTGACGT
CAATGGGAGTTTGTTTTGGCACCAAAATCAACGGGACTTTCCAAAATGTCGTAACAACTCCGCCCCATTG
ACGCAAATGGGCGGTAGGCGTGTACGGTGGGAGGTCTATATAAGCAGAGCTCGTTTAGTGAACCGTCAGA
TCGCCTGGAGACGCCATCCACGCTGTTTTGACCTCCATAGAAGACACCGACTCTAGAGCCACCATGAGCG
TGCTGACACCATTGTTGCTCAGAGGCCTCACTGGTTCAGCCAGGCGGCTGCCAGTCCCAAGAGCTAAGAT
CCATAGTCTGGGAGATCCAATGTCAGTTCTCACTCCCCTTTTGCTTAGGGGACTGACCGGAAGCGCTCGG
CGGTTGCCTGTCCCACGCGCCAAGATTCACTCCCTGGGCGACCCTATGAGTGTCCTTACTCCTCTTTTGC
TGAGAGGCTTGACAGGGAGCGCTCGGAGGCTCCCAGTGCCTCGCGCAAAGATCCATTCTCTCGGAGATCC
CATGTCCGTCCTCACTCCTCTGCTGCTGCGCGGGCTTACAGGTTCCGCTCGCCGCCTGCCTGTTCCTCGG
GCAAAGATACACAGTCTGGGGGATCCTAGCAAGGGCGAGGAGCTGTTCACCGGGGTGGTGCCCATCCTGG
TCGAGCTGGACGGCGACGTAAACGGCCACAAGTTCAGCGTGTCCGGCGAGGGCGAGGGCGATGCCACCTA
CGGCAAGCTGACCCTGAAGCTCATCTGCACCACCGGCAAGCTGCCCGTGCCCTGGCCCACCCTCGTGACC
ACCCTCGGCTACGGCCTGCAGTGCTTCGCCCGCTACCCCGACCACATGAAGCAGCACGACTTCTTCAAGT
CCGCCATGCCCGAAGGCTACGTCCAGGAGCGCACCATCTTCTTCAAGGACGACGGCAACTACAAGACCCG
CGCCGAGGTGAAGTTCGAGGGCGACACCCTGGTGAACCGCATCGAGCTGAAGGGCATCGACTTCAAGGAG
GACGGCAACATCCTGGGGCACAAGCTGGAGTACAACTACAACAGCCACAACGTCTATATCACCGCCGACA
AGCAGAAGAACGGCATCAAGGCCAACTTCAAGATCCGCCACAACATCGAGGACGGCGGCGTGCAGCTCGC
CGACCACTACCAGCAGAACACCCCCATCGGCGACGGCCCCGTGCTGCTGCCCGACAACCACTACCTGAGC
TACCAGTCCAAGCTGAGCAAAGACCCCAACGAGAAGCGCGATCACATGGTCCTGCTGGAGTTCGTGACCG
CCGCCGGGATCACTCTCGGCATGGACGAGCTGTACAAGTAAGTCGACAATCAACCTCTGGATTACAAAAT
TTGTGAAAGATTGACTGGTATTCTTAACTATGTTGCTCCTTTTACGCTATGTGGATACGCTGCTTTAATG
CCTTTGTATCATGCTATTGCTTCCCGTATGGCTTTCATTTTCTCCTCCTTGTATAAATCCTGGTTGCTGT
CTCTTTATGAGGAGTTGTGGCCCGTTGTCAGGCAACGTGGCGTGGTGTGCACTGTGTTTGCTGACGCAAC
CCCCACTGGTTGGGGCATTGCCACCACCTGTCAGCTCCTTTCCGGGACTTTCGCTTTCCCCCTCCCTATT
GCCACGGCGGAACTCATCGCCGCCTGCCTTGCCCGCTGCTGGACAGGGGCTCGGCTGTTGGGCACTGACA
ATTCCGTGGTGTTGTCGGGGAAGCTGACGTCCTTTCCATGGCTGCTCGCCTGTGTTGCCACCTGGATTCT
GCGCGGGACGTCCTTCTGCTACGTCCCTTCGGCCCTCAATCCAGCGGACCTTCCTTCCCGCGGCCTGCTG
CCGGCTCTGCGGCCTCTTCCGCGTCTTCGCCTTCGCCCTCAGACGAGTCGGATCTCCCTTTGGGCCGCCT
CCCCGCCTGGAATTCTACCGGGTAGGGGAGGCGCTTTTCCCAAGGCAGTCTGGAGCATGCGCTTTAGCAG
CCCCGCTGGGCACTTGGCGCTACACAAGTGGCCTCTGGCCTCGCACACATTCCACATCCACCGGTAGGCG
CCAACCGGCTCCGTTCTTTGGTGGCCCCTTCGCGCCACCTTCTACTCCTCCCCTAGTCAGGAAGTTCCCC
CCCGCCCCGCAGCTCGCGTCGTGCAGGACGTGACAAATGGAAGTAGCACGTCTCACTAGTCTCGTGCAGA
TGGACAGCACCGCTGAGCAATGGAAGCGGGTAGGCCTTTGGGGCAGCGGCCAATAGCAGCTTTGCTCCTT
CGCTTTCTGGGCTCAGAGGCTGGGAAGGGGTGGGTCCGGGGGCGGGCTCAGGGGCGGGCTCAGGGGCGGG
GCGGGCGCCCGAAGGTCCTCCGGAGGCCCGGCATTCTGCACGCTTCAAAAGCGCACGTCTGCCGCGCTGT
TCTCCTCTTCCTCATCTCCGGGCCTTTCGACCTGCAGCCCAAGCTTACCATGACCGAGTACAAGCCCACG
GTGCGCCTCGCCACCCGCGACGACGTCCCCAGGGCCGTACGCACCCTCGCCGCCGCGTTCGCCGACTACC
CCGCCACGCGCCACACCGTCGATCCGGACCGCCACATCGAGCGGGTCACCGAGCTGCAAGAACTCTTCCT
CACGCGCGTCGGGCTCGACATCGGCAAGGTGTGGGTCGCGGACGACGGCGCCGCGGTGGCGGTCTGGACC
ACGCCGGAGAGCGTCGAAGCGGGGGCGGTGTTCGCCGAGATCGGCCCGCGCATGGCCGAGTTGAGCGGTT
CCCGGCTGGCCGCGCAGCAACAGATGGAAGGCCTCCTGGCGCCGCACCGGCCCAAGGAGCCCGCGTGGTT
CCTGGCCACCGTCGGCGTCTCGCCCGACCACCAGGGCAAGGGTCTGGGCAGCGCCGTCGTGCTCCCCGGA
GTGGAGGCGGCCGAGCGCGCCGGGGTGCCCGCCTTCCTGGAGACCTCCGCGCCCCGCAACCTCCCCTTCT
ACGAGCGGCTCGGCTTCACCGTCACCGCCGACGTCGAGGTGCCCGAAGGACCGCGCACCTGGTGCATGAC
CCGCAAGCCCGGTGCCTGACGCCCGCCCCACGACCCGCAGCGCCCGACCGAAAGGAGCGCACGACCCCAT
GCATCTCGAGGGCCCGGTACCTTTAAGACCAATGACTTACAAGGCAGCTGTAGATCTTAGCCACTTTTTA
AAAGAAAAGGGGGGACTGGAAGGGCTAGCTCACTCCCAACGAAGACAAGATCTGCTTTTTGCTTGTACTG
GGTCTCTCTGGTTAGACCAGATCTGAGCCTGGGAGCTCTCTGGCTAACTAGGGAACCCACTGCTTAAGCC
TCAATAAAGCTTGCCTTGAGTGCTTCAAGTAGTGTGTGCCCGTCTGTTGTGTGACTCTGGTAACTAGAGA
TCCCTCAGACCCTTTTAGTCAGTGTGGAAAATCTCTAGCAGTAGTAGTTCATGTCATCTTATTATTCAGT
ATTTATAACTTGCAAAGAAATGAATATCAGAGAGTGAGAGGAACTTGTTTATTGCAGCTTATAATGGTTA
CAAATAAAGCAATAGCATCACAAATTTCACAAATAAAGCATTTTTTTCACTGCATTCTAGTTGTGGTTTG
TCCAAACTCATCAATGTATCTTATCATGTCTGGCTCTAGCTATCCCGCCCCTAACTCCGCCCATCCCGCC
CCTAACTCCGCCCAGTTCCGCCCATTCTCCGCCCCATGGCTGACTAATTTTTTTTATTTATGCAGAGGCC
GAGGCCGCCTCGGCCTCTGAGCTATTCCAGAAGTAGTGAGGAGGCTTTTTTGGAGGCCTAGGGACGTACC
CAATTCGCCCTATAGTGAGTCGTATTACGCGCGCTCACTGGCCGTCGTTTTACAACGTCGTGACTGGGAA
AACCCTGGCGTTACCCAACTTAATCGCCTTGCAGCACATCCCCCTTTCGCCAGCTGGCGTAATAGCGAAG
AGGCCCGCACCGATCGCCCTTCCCAACAGTTGCGCAGCCTGAATGGCGAATGGG
[124 nt withheld, positions 6075-6198]
C
[91 nt withheld, positions 6200-6290]
A
[49 nt withheld, positions 6292-6340]
CCTTTGACGTTGGAGTCCACGTTCTTT
[37 nt withheld, positions 6368-6404]
ACCCTATCTCGGTCTATTCTTTTGATTTATAAGGGATTTTGCCGATTTCGGCCTATTGGTTAAAAAATGA
GCTGATTTAACAAAAATTTAACGCGAATTTTAACAAAATATTAACGCTTACAATTTAGGTGGCACTTTTC
GGGGAAATGTGCGCGGAACCCCTATTTGTTTATTTTTCTAAATACATTCAAATATGTATCCGCTCATGAG
ACAATAACCCTGATAAATGCTTCAATAATATTGAAAAAGGAAGAGTATGAGTATTCAACATTTCCGTGTC
GCCCTTATTCCCTTTTTTGCGGCATTTTGCCTTCCTGTTTTTGCTCACCCAGAAACGCTGGTGAAAGTAA
AAGATGCTGAAGATCAGTTGGGTGCACGAGTGGGTTACATCGAACTGGATCTCAACAGCGGTAAGATCCT
TGAGAGTTTTCGCCCCGAAGAACGTTTTCCAATGATGAGCACTTTTAAAGTTCTGCTATGTGGCGCGGTA
TTATCCCGTATTGACGCCGGGCAAGAGCAACTCGGTCGCCGCATACACTATTCTCAGAATGACTTGGTTG
AGTACTCACCAGTCACAGAAAAGCATCTTACGGATGGCATGACAGTAAGAGAATTATGCAGTGCTGCCAT
AACCATGAGTGATAACACTGCGGCCAACTTACTTCTGACAACGATCGGAGGACCGAAGGAGCTAACCGCT
TTTTTGCACAACATGGGGGATCATGTAACTCGCCTTGATCGTTGGGAACCGGAGCTGAATGAAGCCATAC
CAAACGACGAGCGTGACACCACGATGCCTGTAGCAATGGCAACAACGTTGCGCAAACTATTAACTGGCGA
ACTACTTACTCTAGCTTCCCGGCAACAATTAATAGACTGGATGGAGGCGGATAAAGTTGCAGGACCACTT
CTGCGCTCGGCCCTTCCGGCTGGCTGGTTTATTGCTGATAAATCTGGAGCCGGTGAGCGTGGGTCTCGCG
GTATCATTGCAGCACTGGGGCCAGATGGTAAGCCCTCCCGTATCGTAGTTATCTACACGACGGGGAGTCA
GGCAACTATGGATGAACGAAATAGACAGATCGCTGAGATAGGTGCCTCACTGATTAAGCATTGGTAACTG
TCAGACCAAGTTTACTCATATATACTTTAGATTGATTTAAAACTTCATTTTTAATTTAAAAGGATCTAGG
TGAAGATCCTTTTTGATAATCTCATGACCAAAATCCCTTAACGTGAGTTTTCGTTCCACTGAGCGTCAGA
CCCCGTAGAAAAGATCAAAGGATCTTCTTGAGATCCTTTTTTTCTGCGCGTAATCTGCTGCTTGCAAACA
AAAAAACCACCGCTACCAGCGGTGGTTTGTTTGCCGGATCAAGAGCTACCAACTCTTTTTCCGAAGGTAA
CTGGCTTCAGCAGAGCGCAGATACCAAATACTGTTCTTCTAGTGTAGCCGTAGTTAGGCCACCACTTCAA
GAACTCTGTAGCACCGCCTACATACCTCGCTCTGCTAATCCTGTTACCAGTGGCTGCTGCCAGTGGCGAT
AAGTCGTGTCTTACCGGGTTGGACTCAAGACGATAGTTACCGGATAAGGCGCAGCGGTCGGGCTGAACGG
GGGGTTCGTGCACACAGCCCAGCTTGGAGCGAACGACCTACACCGAACTGAGATACCTACAGCGTGAGCT
ATGAGAAAGCGCCACGCTTCCCGAAGGGAGAAAGGCGGACAGGTATCCGGTAAGCGGCAGGGTCGGAACA
GGAGAGCGCACGAGGGAGCTTCCAGGGGGAAACGCCTGGTATCTTTATAGTCCTGTCGGGTTTCGCCACC
TCTGACTTGAGCGTCGATTTTTGTGATGCTCGTCAGGGGGGCGGAGCCTATGGAAAAACGCCAGCAACGC
GGCCTTTTTACGGTTCCTGGCCTTTTGCTGGCCTTTTGCTCACATGTTCTTTCCTGCGTTATCCCCTGAT
TCTGTGGATAACCGTATTACCGCCTTTGAGTGAGCTGATACCGCTCGCCGCAGCCGAACGACCGAGCGCA
GCGAGTCAGTGAGCGAGGAAGCGGAAGAGCGCCCAATACGCAAACCGCCTCTCCCCGCGCGTTGGCCGAT
TCATTAATGCAGCTGGCACGACAGGTTTCCCGACTGGAAAGCGGGCAGTGAGCGCAACGCAATTAATGTG
AGTTAGCTCACTCATTAGGCACCCCAGGCTTTACACTTTATGCTTCCGGCTCGTATGTTGTGTGGAATTG
TGAGCGGATAACAATTTCACACAGGAAACAGCTATGACCATGATTACGCCAAGCGCGCAATTAACCCTCA
CTAAAGGGAACAAAAGCTGGAGCTGCAAGCTTAATGTAGTCTTATGCAATACTCTTGTAGTCTTGCAACA
TGGTAACGATGAGTTAGCAACATGCCTTACAAGGAGAGAAAAAGCACCGTGCATGCCGATTGGTGGAAGT
AAGGTGGTACGATCGTGCCTTATTAGGAAGGCAACAGACGGGTCTGACATGGATTGGACGAACCACTGAA
TTGCCGCATTGCAGAGATATTGTATTTAAGTGCCTAGCTCGATACATAAAC
